Addgene plasmid #29127: pEMS1246
Purpose: Expression of the eGFP reporter gene was not detected in the brain and eye.
Depositing lab: Elizabeth Simpson. Publication: A regulatory toolbox of MiniPromoters to drive selective expression in the brain. Portales-Casamar E, Swanson DJ, Liu L, de Leeuw CN, Banks KG, Ho Sui SJ, Fulton DL, Ali J, Amirabbasi M, Arenillas DJ, Babyak N, Black SF, Bonaguro RJ, Brauer E, Candido TR, Castellarin M, Chen J, Chen Y, Cheng JC, Chopra V, Docking TR, Dreolini L, D'Souza CA, Flynn EK, Glenn R, Hatakka K, Hearty TG, Imanian B, Jiang S, Khorasan-zadeh S, Komljenovic I, Laprise S, Liao NY, Lim JS, Lithwick S, Liu F, Liu J, Lu M, McConechy M, McLeod AJ, Milisavljevic M, Mis J, O'Connor K, Palma B, Palmquist DL, Schmouth JF, Swanson MI, Tam B, Ticoll A, Turner JL, Varhol R, Vermeulen J, Watkins RF, Wilson G, Wong BK, Wong SH, Wong TY, Yang GS, Ypsilanti AR, Jones SJ, Holt RA, Goldowitz D, Wasserman WW, Simpson EM. Proc Natl Acad Sci U S A. 2010 Sep 21. 107(38):16589-94. 10.1073/pnas.1009158107 PubMed 20807748.
Backbone
  Vector backbone: pEMS1307
  Backbone size w/o insert (bp): 16482
  Vector type: Pleiades Promoter Project [sic, Pleaides Plieades]
Growth in bacteria
  Bacterial resistance: Ampicillin, 100 μg/mL
  Growth temperature: 37°C
  Growth strain: DH5alpha
  Growth instructions: DH10B
  Copy number: High Copy
Gene/Insert
  Gene/Insert name: Ple21 (alt names: CARTPT; Cocaine- and amphetamine-regulated transcript protein precursor)
  Species: H. sapiens (human)
  Insert size (bp): 2733
  Entrez Gene: CARTPT (a.k.a. CART)
  Tag / fusion protein: EGFP-NLS (C terminal on backbone)
  Cloning method: Restriction Enzyme; 5′ cloning site FseI (unknown if destroyed); 3′ cloning site AscI (unknown if destroyed)
  Sequencing primers: 5′ Unknown
Terms and licenses: Academic/Nonprofit Terms; Industry Terms: Not Available to Industry
How to cite: pEMS1246 was a gift from Elizabeth Simpson (Addgene plasmid # 29127 ; http://n2t.net/addgene:29127 ; RRID:Addgene_29127)
