[The description below was written by a language model from this plasmid's Addgene catalogue record.]
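Description:
pEMS1246 is a Pleiades Promoter Project plasmid built on the large pEMS1307 backbone (about 16.5 kb without insert). It carries Ple21, a human MiniPromoter of roughly 2.7 kb derived from regulatory sequence of CARTPT, the gene encoding the cocaine- and amphetamine-regulated transcript protein precursor. The plasmid is propagated in E. coli as a high-copy construct under ampicillin selection. The record does not list the origin of replication or any other backbone elements, and no feature table is available to detail them.

The MiniPromoter was inserted by restriction cloning between FseI and AscI sites, upstream of a reporter supplied by the backbone: EGFP fused to a nuclear localisation signal. Although the catalogue lists this as a C-terminal tag, Ple21 is a regulatory element rather than a coding sequence. The arrangement is therefore best read as promoter driving reporter, with nuclear-concentrated fluorescence marking the cells in which the candidate promoter is active.

The construct belongs to a toolbox of compact human promoters designed to drive selective, region- or cell-type-restricted expression in the brain. In this case the outcome was negative, as eGFP expression was not detected in either the brain or the eye. pEMS1246 is thus mainly useful as a documented record of a CARTPT-based design that did not yield detectable reporter activity. It can also serve as a starting point for redesigning that MiniPromoter. The record does not state how the construct was delivered into animals or whether the backbone contains genomic targeting sequences.
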