>Addgene plasmid #29127 | pEMS1246 | addgene partial sequence | sequence record 38715 | EGFP-N 5'-CGTCGCCGTCCAGCTCGACCAG-3'
ACCATGGTGGCGGAAGTTCCTATACCTTTTGAAGAATAGGAACTTCGGAATAGGAACTTCGGCGCGCCTC
TGAAACTCGTCGTTGCTGGGGCACCACGCGCTCCCACCTTTTATAGTGAGCCCGAGCCCCCGTGCAGGAA
AGAGGGAGGAGGCGAAGAAGGAAGGGGGTGTGGAGGAGGGCCCGGGTCAACCGTCTGTAGGCAGCGCTCC
GCCGGCGCTTGACGTCAATGCCCGCCGGGTTCCAGGCGCCTGGGAACGAGGCTCTGCGCACAGATGGGCT
AGAGCGCAGAGAACAGGACCCTGCGCCCCCAAAGGCTGTCAGTCTCACGGCAAGGGATGCTCCCCGAGGG
GCCTGAGCTGAAGCCGAGGGGCTAGAGGTGAGGGACGGGAAGCGGGAGGGGCCTAGGAAATGGAAAATGC
CTTCGGGTCAATGCACAGGCAGGAGAGTCGTTTCCCAACACCTAGCAGTGGTGACAGCTGCAACATCCAC
CTCGCCAGCCCTGCCTTGCCTCGCACCCCAACCCCAAGTGTGGCGGTGAGAAGGGGGTGTTGCCTCCAGA
CAGCCACATTTGCTGAGCACCTTACTCTGTGGGGTAGGGGAAGCAAACATACTATACAAAAGAAAGAGAA
ATAGTGGCCCTCCACGTGATGGGTTCTATGATGGAATCTGTGTGACAATAGTTAAAAGAAGAGAGGGAAA
ACAGACAAACCCGGATTCAGCAGTGGTGTTGGAAGTGCAGAGAGCCAGGCTCTGGTTCCCATCCTGGCTA
CACCACGTAAAAGTTGTATGACTTTGAACAAAATGAAGAACCGCCAACAACTGATCTAGTGAAAAATGAT
GCC
