>Addgene plasmid #29127 | pEMS1246 | addgene partial sequence | sequence record 39290 | pEMS1307-fwd 5'-ccgcacgtctaagaaaccat-3'
AAATAGGCGTATCACGAGGCCCTTTCGTCTTCAAGAATTAATTCCGATCATATTCAATAACCCTTAATGA
ATTCGAGCTCCTAGGCCGGCCGGTATCTGGAACCAGTCCTAATTCCCACATAGCCATTCTGTAGGGAGAA
TCTGATTGTATCCACCATCTACAAGAGGGACCCACCCCCAGTTTTAATCCATGAACACTTCTGCGTGAAA
ACCCAGCCCATTTGGATGAGAACAGCCAAACCTATGTGTGCAGACTCCAGAAGGCAGAGCTACATACACA
TGGCCTTGCTTCTCTGCCCACCATCCCTGTTTCCCCAGAGCACTTCTATGCTGTCACCAAGGACAACTGC
ACCCAGGGCTGTCTGCTCTCTGGATGATTGAAACCATTAGTAATTTACCCAACTCCGGCTGCTGCCTTTC
ATTAATTATCACTATGCTAATGATGTCCCTCAGGAAAAGGAAAAAATAATAATTCTTCCTCCAATGTAGG
CTGTGCAGAGACAGAACATCTTTCATAAATAAATCAGGGGTGGATGTTTTGCCTTGAATTCCTTTGAACT
CTTCCCTCACAGAGACAGAGGATGTGGAAGTGGGCGTAATAGGATCAAATGAAGCAGGTGTTTAGCCTGT
CTGTTCTTTCAGATAGGAGGTGGGGTCACCTTTACTTATATGCCTTTCTCAGTAAAGGCAGAGACTTTCT
TAAAATGTAGCAAAAGGAACTGGATACAGCCCTCCAAAACAAAATTGTCTAGTAAAGCCATGGATGCCAG
GCCACTTTTGATTGAAAAGCAAAACCTGTGAACTGAGGGGGCCTCAGTATCCCAGCATGATGCTGCTTAA
AA
